Addgene plasmid #123373: TRAV6
Purpose: construction of TCR
Depositing lab: Catherine Wu. Depositing organization: Dana-Farber Cancer Institute. Publication: A cloning and expression system to probe T-cell receptor specificity and assess functional avidity to neoantigens. Hu Z, Anandappa AJ, Sun J, Kim J, Leet DE, Bozym DJ, Chen C, Williams L, Shukla SA, Zhang W, Tabbaa D, Steelman S, Olive O, Livak KJ, Kishi H, Muraguchi A, Guleria I, Stevens J, Lane WJ, Burkhardt UE, Fritsch EF, Neuberg D, Ott PA, Keskin DB, Hacohen N, Wu CJ. Blood. 2018 Nov 1;132(18):1911-1921. doi: 10.1182/blood-2018-04-843763. Epub 2018 Aug 27. PubMed 30150207.
Backbone
  Vector backbone: pUC57-kanamycin
  Vector type: Bacterial Expression
Growth in bacteria
  Bacterial resistance: Kanamycin, 50 μg/mL
  Growth temperature: 37°C
  Growth strain: DH5alpha
  Copy number: High Copy
Gene/Insert
  Gene/Insert name: TRAV6
  Species: H. sapiens (human)
  Mutation: WT
  Entrez Gene: TRAV6 (a.k.a. TCRAV5S1, TCRAV6S1)
  Cloning method: Unknown
Terms and licenses: Academic/Nonprofit Terms; Industry Terms: Not Available to Industry
Depositor comments: Cloning Method: Golden Gate.
How to cite: TRAV6 was a gift from Catherine Wu (Addgene plasmid # 123373 ; http://n2t.net/addgene:123373 ; RRID:Addgene_123373)
