[The description below was written by a language model from this plasmid's Addgene catalogue record and pLannotate feature annotations shown in this document.]
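Description:
TRAV6 is a small (about 3.5 kb) bacterial cloning plasmid built on the pUC57-kanamycin backbone and serves as one module in a library of parts for assembling T-cell receptor (TCR) expression constructs. It is maintained in E. coli at high copy through a ColE1/pUC-type origin of replication and is selected with kanamycin via the aph(3')-Ia aminoglycoside phosphotransferase gene. Remnants of the standard pUC cloning region surround the insert: a lacZα fragment, the lac promoter and operator, a CAP binding site and a short lacI fragment, along with partial bom and rop sequences. Although catalogued as a bacterial expression vector, nothing in the record suggests the insert is meant to be expressed in bacteria. No mammalian promoter or polyadenylation signal is annotated, so the plasmid appears to act as a storage and donor vector.

The catalogue lists the insert simply as wild-type human TRAV6, a TCR alpha-chain variable gene segment, but the feature table shows a composite cassette. It contains a TCR beta constant region (annotated as TRBC1), followed by an F2A ribosomal-skipping peptide from foot-and-mouth disease virus, followed directly by the TRAV6 variable segment, all in the same orientation. This layout is consistent with a middle piece for a bicistronic beta-2A-alpha TCR, in which the 2A element would allow both chains to be produced as separate polypeptides from one open reading frame. The depositor notes Golden Gate as the cloning method, which fits modular joining to other TCR segments, although the record annotates neither the type IIS sites nor the partner fragments. The stated purpose is TCR construction.
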