Features (pLannotate 1.2.2; 12 found; start..end, strand, type, name):
    137..236     +  misc_feature   bom (fragment): basis of mobility region from pBR322
    242..399     -  CDS            lacZα (fragment): LacZα fragment of β-galactosidase; lacZ fragment
    441..965     +  CDS            TRBC1: TRBC1_HUMAN - Experimental evidence at protein level: Swiss-Prot protein existence level 1. Constant region of T cell receptor (TR) beta chain (PubMed:24600447). Alpha-beta T cell receptors are antigen specific receptors which are essential to the immune response and are present on the cell surface of T lymphocytes. Recognize peptide-major histocompatibility (MH) (pMH) complexes that are displayed by antigen presenting cells (APC), a prerequisite for efficient T cell adaptive immunity against pathogens (PubMed:25493333). Binding of alpha-beta TR to pMH complex initiates TR-CD3 clustering on th
    990..1055    +  CDS            F2A: 2A peptide from foot-and-mouth disease virus polyprotein Eukaryotic ribosomes fail to insert a peptide bond between the Gly and Pro residues, yielding separate polypeptides.
   1056..1379    +  CDS            TRAV6 (fragment): TVA6_HUMAN - Also known as TCRAV5S1 From Homo sapiens (Human).
   1468..1484    -  protein_bind   lac operator: The lac repressor binds to the lac operator to inhibit transcription in E. coli. This inhibition can be relieved by adding lactose or isopropyl-β-D-thiogalactopyranoside (IPTG). lac repressor encoded by lacI
   1492..1522    -  promoter       lac promoter: promoter for the E. coli lac operon
   1537..1558    -  protein_bind   CAP binding site: CAP binding activates transcription in the presence of cAMP. E. coli catabolite activator protein
   1571..1663    -  CDS            lacI (fragment): lac repressor; lacI; The lac repressor binds to the lac operator to inhibit transcription in E. coli. This inhibition can be relieved by adding lactose or isopropyl-β-D-thiogalactopyranoside (IPTG).
   1846..2434    -  rep_origin     ori: high-copy-number ColE1/pMB1/pBR322/pUC origin of replication
   2612..3421    -  CDS            KanR: aminoglycoside phosphotransferase; aph(3')-Ia; confers resistance to kanamycin in bacteria or G418 (Geneticin®) in eukaryotes
   3528..35      +  CDS            rop (fragment) (across the origin): Rop protein, which maintains plasmids at low copy number; rop
>Addgene plasmid #123373 | TRAV6 | addgene full sequence | sequence record 243737 | Addgene NGS Result
TCGCGCGTTTCGGTGATGACGGTGAAAACCTCTGACACATGCAGCTCCCGGAGACGGTCACAGCTTGTCT
GTAAGCGGATGCCGGGAGCAGACAAGCCCGTCAGGGCGCGTCAGCGGGTGTTGGCGGGTGTCGGGGCTGG
CTTAACTATGCGGCATCAGAGCAGATTGTACTGAGAGTGCACCATATGCGGTGTGAAATACCGCACAGAT
GCGTAAGGAGAAAATACCGCATCAGGCGCCATTCGCCATTCAGGCTGCGCAACTGTTGGGAAGGGCGATC
GGTGCGGGCCTCTTCGCTATTACGCCAGCTGGCGAAAGGGGGATGTGCTGCAAGGCGATTAAGTTGGGTA
ACGCCAGGGTTTTCCCAGTCACGACGTTGTAAAACGACGGCCAGAGAATTCGAGCTCGGTACCTCGCGAA
TACATCTAGATGGTCTCTACCTGAACAAGGTGTTCCCACCCGAGGTCGCTGTGTTTGAGCCATCAGAAGC
AGAGATCTCCCACACCCAAAAGGCCACACTGGTGTGCCTGGCCACAGGCTTCTTCCCCGACCACGTGGAG
CTGAGCTGGTGGGTGAATGGGAAGGAGGTGCACAGTGGGGTCAGCACGGACCCGCAGCCCCTCAAGGAGC
AGCCCGCCCTCAATGACTCCAGATACTGCCTGAGCAGCCGCCTGAGGGTTTCGGCCACCTTCTGGCAGAA
CCCCCGCAACCACTTCCGCTGTCAAGTCCAGTTCTACGGGCTCTCGGAGAATGACGAGTGGACCCAGGAT
AGGGCCAAACCCGTCACCCAGATCGTCAGCGCCGAGGCCTGGGGTAGAGCAGACTGTGGCTTTACCTCGG
TGTCCTACCAGCAAGGGGTCCTGTCTGCCACCATCCTCTATGAGATCCTGCTAGGGAAGGCCACCCTGTA
TGCTGTGCTGGTCAGCGCCCTTGTGTTGATGGCCATGGTCAAGAGAAAGGATTTCAGGAGGAGGAGGAGC
GGCAGTGGAGTGAAACAGACTTTGAATTTTGACCTTCTCAAGTTGGCGGGAGACGTGGAGTCCAACCCAG
GGCCCATGGAGTCATTCCTGGGAGGTGTTTTGCTGATTTTGTGGCTTCAAGTGGACTGGGTGAAGAGCCA
AAAGATAGAACAGAATTCCGAGGCCCTGAACATTCAGGAGGGTAAAACGGCCACCCTGACCTGCAACTAT
ACAAACTATTCCCCAGCATACTTACAGTGGTACCGACAAGATCCAGGAAGAGGCCCTGTTTTCTTGCTAC
TCATACGTGAAAATGAGAAAGAAAAAAGGAAAGAAAGACTGAAGGTCACCTTTGATACCACCCTTAAACA
GAGTTTGTTTCATATCACAGCCTCCCAGCCTGCAGACTCAGCTACCTACTGAGACCATCGGATCCCGGGC
CCGTCGACTGCAGAGGCCTGCATGCAAGCTTGGTGTAATCATGGTCATAGCTGTTTCCTGTGTGAAATTG
TTATCCGCTCACAATTCCACACAACATACGAGCCGGAAGCATAAAGTGTAAAGCCTGGGGTGCCTAATGA
GTGAGCTAACTCACATTAATTGCGTTGCGCTCACTGCCCGCTTTCCAGTCGGGAAACCTGTCGTGCCAGC
TGCATTAATGAATCGGCCAACGCGCGGGGAGAGGCGGTTTGCGTATTGGGCGCTCTTCCGCTTCCTCGCT
CACTGACTCGCTGCGCTCGGTCGTTCGGCTGCGGCGAGCGGTATCAGCTCACTCAAAGGCGGTAATACGG
TTATCCACAGAATCAGGGGATAACGCAGGAAAGAACATGTGAGCAAAAGGCCAGCAAAAGGCCAGGAACC
GTAAAAAGGCCGCGTTGCTGGCGTTTTTCCATAGGCTCCGCCCCCCTGACGAGCATCACAAAAATCGACG
CTCAAGTCAGAGGTGGCGAAACCCGACAGGACTATAAAGATACCAGGCGTTTCCCCCTGGAAGCTCCCTC
GTGCGCTCTCCTGTTCCGACCCTGCCGCTTACCGGATACCTGTCCGCCTTTCTCCCTTCGGGAAGCGTGG
CGCTTTCTCATAGCTCACGCTGTAGGTATCTCAGTTCGGTGTAGGTCGTTCGCTCCAAGCTGGGCTGTGT
GCACGAACCCCCCGTTCAGCCCGACCGCTGCGCCTTATCCGGTAACTATCGTCTTGAGTCCAACCCGGTA
AGACACGACTTATCGCCACTGGCAGCAGCCACTGGTAACAGGATTAGCAGAGCGAGGTATGTAGGCGGTG
CTACAGAGTTCTTGAAGTGGTGGCCTAACTACGGCTACACTAGAAGAACAGTATTTGGTATCTGCGCTCT
GCTGAAGCCAGTTACCTTCGGAAAAAGAGTTGGTAGCTCTTGATCCGGCAAACAAACCACCGCTGGTAGC
GGTGGTTTTTTTGTTTGCAAGCAGCAGATTACGCGCAGAAAAAAAGGATCTCAAGAAGATCCTTTGATCT
TTTCTACGGGGTCTGACGCTCAGTGGAACGAAAACTCACGTTAAGGGATTTTGGTCATGAGATTATCAAA
AAGGATCTTCACCTAGATCCTTTTAAATTAAAAATGAAGTTTTAAATCAAGCCCAATCTGAATAATGTTA
CAACCAATTAACCAATTCTGATTAGAAAAACTCATCGAGCATCAAATGAAACTGCAATTTATTCATATCA
GGATTATCAATACCATATTTTTGAAAAAGCCGTTTCTGTAATGAAGGAGAAAACTCACCGAGGCAGTTCC
ATAGGATGGCAAGATCCTGGTATCGGTCTGCGATTCCGACTCGTCCAACATCAATACAACCTATTAATTT
CCCCTCGTCAAAAATAAGGTTATCAAGTGAGAAATCACCATGAGTGACGACTGAATCCGGTGAGAATGGC
AAAAGTTTATGCATTTCTTTCCAGACTTGTTCAACAGGCCAGCCATTACGCTCGTCATCAAAATCACTCG
CATCAACCAAACCGTTATTCATTCGTGATTGCGCCTGAGCGAGACGAAATACGCGATCGCTGTTAAAAGG
ACAATTACAAACAGGAATCGAATGCAACCGGCGCAGGAACACTGCCAGCGCATCAACAATATTTTCACCT
GAATCAGGATATTCTTCTAATACCTGGAATGCTGTTTTTCCGGGGATCGCAGTGGTGAGTAACCATGCAT
CATCAGGAGTACGGATAAAATGCTTGATGGTCGGAAGAGGCATAAATTCCGTCAGCCAGTTTAGTCTGAC
CATCTCATCTGTAACATCATTGGCAACGCTACCTTTGCCATGTTTCAGAAACAACTCTGGCGCATCGGGC
TTCCCATACAAGCGATAGATTGTCGCACCTGATTGCCCGACATTATCGCGAGCCCATTTATACCCATATA
AATCAGCATCCATGTTGGAATTTAATCGCGGCCTCGACGTTTCCCGTTGAATATGGCTCATAACACCCCT
TGTATTACTGTTTATGTAAGCAGACAGTTTTATTGTTCATGATGATATATTTTTATCTTGTGCAATGTAA
CATCAGAGATTTTGAGACACGGGCCAGAGCTGCA
